>Addgene plasmid #153589 | pGBW-m4252951 | addgene full sequence | sequence record 307371 | Addgene NGS Result
GTATCATTGCAGCACTGGGGCCAGATGGTAAGCCCTCCCGTATCGTAGTTATCTACACGACGGGGAGTCA
GGCAACTATGGATGAACGAAATAGACAGATCGCTGAGATAGGTGCCTCACTGATTAAGCATTGGTAACCG
ATTCTAGGTGCATTGGCGCAGAAAAAAATGCCTGATGCGACGCTGCGCGTCTTATACTCCCACATATGCC
AGATTCAGCAACGGATACGGCTTCCCCAACTTGCCCACTTCCATACGTGTCCTCCTTACCAGAAATTTAT
CCTTAAGATCCCGAATCGTTTAAACTCGACTCTGGCTCTATCGAATCTCCGTCGTTTCGAGCTTACGCGA
ACAGCCGTGGCGCTCATTTGCTCGTCGGGCATCGAATCTCGTCAGCTATCGTCAGCTTACCTTTTTGGCA
GCGATCGCGGCTCCCGACATCTTGGACCATTAGCTCCACAGGTATCTTCTTCCCTCTAGTGGTCATAACA
GCAGCTTCAGCTACCTCTCAATTCAAAAAACCCCTCAAGACCCGTTTAGAGGCCCCAAGGGGTTATGCTA
TCAATCGTTGCGTTACACACACAAAAAACCAACACACATCCATCTTCGATGGATAGCGATTTTATTATCT
AACTGCTGATCGAGTGTAGCCAGATCTAGTAATCAATTACGGGGTCATTAGTTCATAGCCCATATATGGA
GTTCCGCGTTACATAACTTACGGTAAATGGCCCGCCTGGCTGACCGCCCAACGACCCCCGCCCATTGACG
TCAATAATGACGTATGTTCCCATAGTAACGCCAATAGGGACTTTCCATTGACGTCAATGGGTGGAGTATT
TACGGTAAACTGCCCACTTGGCAGTACATCAAGTGTATCATATGCCAAGTACGCCCCCTATTGACGTCAA
TGACGGTAAATGGCCCGCCTGGCATTATGCCCAGTACATGACCTTATGGGACTTTCCTACTTGGCAGTAC
ATCTACGTATTAGTCATCGCTATTACCATGCTGATGCGGTTTTGGCAGTACATCAATGGGCGTGGATAGC
GGTTTGACTCACGGGGATTTCCAAGTCTCCACCCCATTGACGTCAATGGGAGTTTGTTTTGGCACCAAAA
TCAACGGGACTTTCCAAAATGTCGTAACAACTCCGCCCCATTGACGCAAATGGGCGGTAGGCGTGTACGG
TGGGAGGTCTATATAAGCAGAGCTGGTTTAGTGAACCGTCAGATCAGATCTTTGTCGATCCTACCATCCA
CTCGACACACCCGCCAGCGGCCGCCACCATGTACAGCTTTGTATCTGAAGAGACAGGCACTCTCATCGTT
AATTCAGTGTTGCTGTTCCTGGCATTTGTGGTCTTCCTTTTAGTGACCCTAGCGATACTGACGGCCCTCC
GGCTGTGCGCTTATTGTTGTAACATTGTCAACGTTAGTCTCGTGAAGCCCTCGTTCTACGTTTATTCCCG
CGTGAAAAATCTAAACAGCTCCCGTGTGCCTGATCTTCTTGTCGAAAACCTTTACTTTCAGTCGTACCCC
TATGACGTACCAGATTATGCGTAAGGATCCGCAGGCCTCTGCTAGCTTGACTGACTGAGATACAGCGTAC
CTTCAGCTCACAGACATGATAAGATACATTGATGAGTTTGGACAAACCACAACTAGAATGCAGTGAAAAA
AATGCTTTATTTGTGAAATTTGTGATGCTATTGCTTTATTTGTAACCATTATAAGCTGCAATAAACAAGT
TAACAACAACAATTGCATTCATTTTATGTTTCAGGTTCAGGGGGAGGTGTGGGAGGTTTTTTAAAGCAAG
TAAAACCTCTACAAATGTGGTATTGGCCCATCTCTATCGGTATCGTAGCATAACCCCTTGGGGCCTCTAA
ACGGGTCTTGAGGGGTTTTTTGTGCCCCTCGGGCCGGATTGCTATCTACCGGCATTGGCGCAGAAAAAAA
TGCCTGATGCGACGCTGCGCGTCTTATACTCCCACATATGCCAGATTCAGCAACGGATACGGCTTCCCCA
ACTTGCCCACTTCCATACGTGTCCTCCTTACCAGAAATTTATCCTTAAGGTCGTCAGCTATCCTGCAGGC
GATCTCTCGATTTCGATCAAGACATTCCTTTAATGGTCTTTTCTGGACACCACTAGGGGTCAGAAGTAGT
TCATCAAACTTTCTTCCCTCCCTAATCTCATTGGTTACCTTGGGCTATCGAAACTTAATTAACCAGTCAA
GTCAGCTACTTGGCGAGATCGACTTGTCTGGGTTTCGACTACGCTCAGAATTGCGTCAGTCAAGTTCGAT
CTGGTCCTTGCTATTGCACCCGTTCTCCGATTACGAGTTTCATTTAAATCATGTGAGCAAAAGGCCAGCA
AAAGGCCAGGAACCGTAAAAAGGCCGCGTTGCTGGCGTTTTTCCATAGGCTCCGCCCCCCTGACGAGCAT
CACAAAAATCGACGCTCAAGTCAGAGGTGGCGAAACCCGACAGGACTATAAAGATACCAGGCGTTTCCCC
CTGGAAGCTCCCTCGTGCGCTCTCCTGTTCCGACCCTGCCGCTTACCGGATACCTGTCCGCCTTTCTCCC
TTCGGGAAGCGTGGCGCTTTCTCATAGCTCACGCTGTAGGTATCTCAGTTCGGTGTAGGTCGTTCGCTCC
AAGCTGGGCTGTGTGCACGAACCCCCCGTTCAGCCCGACCGCTGCGCCTTATCCGGTAACTATCGTCTTG
AGTCCAACCCGGTAAGACACGACTTATCGCCACTGGCAGCAGCCACTGGTAACAGGATTAGCAGAGCGAG
GTATGTAGGCGGTGCTACAGAGTTCTTGAAGTGGTGGCCTAACTACGGCTACACTAGAAGAACAGTATTT
GGTATCTGCGCTCTGCTGAAGCCAGTTACCTTCGGAAAAAGAGTTGGTAGCTCTTGATCCGGCAAACAAA
CCACCGCTGGTAGCGGTGGTTTTTTTGTTTGCAAGCAGCAGATTACGCGCAGAAAAAAAGGATCTCAAGA
AGATCCTTTGATCTTTTCTACGGGGTCTGACGCTCAGTGGAACGAAAACTCACGTTAAGGGATTTTGGTC
ATGAGATTATCAAAAAGGATCTTCACCTAGATCCTTTTAAATTAAAAATGAAGTTTTAAATCAATCTAAA
GTATATATGAGTAAACTTGGTCTGACAGTTACCAATGCTTAATCAGTGAGGCACCTATCTCAGCGATCTG
TCTATTTCGTTCATCCATAGTTGCATTTAAATTTCCGAACTCTCCAAGGCCCTCGTCGGAAAATCTTCAA
ACCTTTCGTCCGATCCATCTTGCAGGCTACCTCTCGAACGAACTATCGCAAGTCTCTTGGCCGGCCTTGC
GCCTTGGCTATTGCTTGGCAGCGCCTATCGCCAGGTATTACTCCAATCCCGAATATCCGAGATCGGGATC
ACCCGAGAGAAGTTCAACCTACATCCTCAATCCCGATCTATCCGAGATCCGAGGAATATCGAAATCGGGG
CGCGCCTGGCCTCCGCGCCGGGTTTTGGCGCCTCCCGCGGGCGCCCCCCTCGTCACGGCGAGCGCTGCCA
CGTCAGACGAAGGGCGCAGGAGCGTCCTGATCCTTCCGCCCGGACGCTCAGGACAGCGGCCCGCTGCTCA
TAAGACTCGGCCTTAGAACCCCAGTATCAGCAGAAGGACATTTTAGGACGGGACTTGGGTGACTCTAGGG
CACTGGTTTTCTTTCCAGAGAGCGGAACAGGCGAGGAAAAGTAGTCCCTTCTCGGCGATTCTGCGGAGGG
ATCTCCGTGGGGCGGTGAACGCCGATGATTATATAAGGACGCGCCGGGTGTGGCACAGCTAGTTCCGTCG
CAGCCGGGATTTGGGTCGCGGTTCTTGTTTGTGGATCGCTGTGATCGTCACTTGGTGAGTAGCGGGCTGC
TGGGCTGGCCGGGGCTTTCGTGGCCGCCGGGCCGCTCGGTGGGACGGAAGCGTGTGGAGAGACCGCCAAG
GGCTGTAGTCTGGGTCCGCGAGCAAGGTTGCCCTGAACTGGGGGTTGGGGGGAGCGCAGCAAAATGGCGG
CTGTTCCCGAGTCTTGAATGGAAGACGCTTGTGAGGCGGGCTGTGAGGTCGTTGAAACAAGGTGGGGGGC
ATGGTGGGCGGCAAGAACCCAAGGTCTTGAGCCCTTCGCTAATGCGGGAAAGCTCTTATTCGGGTGAGAT
GGGCTGGGCACCATCTGGGGACCCTGACGTGAAGTTTGTCACTGACTGGAGAACTCGGTTTGTCGTCTGT
TGCGGGGGCGGCAGTTATGGCGGTGCCGTTGGGCAGTGCACCCGTACCTTTGGGAGCGCGCGCCCTCGTC
GTGTCGTGACGTCACCCGTTCTGTTGGCTTATAATGCAGGGTGGGGCCACCAGCCGGTAGGTGTGCGGTA
GGCTTTTCTCCGTCGCAGGACGCAGGGTTCGGGCCTAGGGTAGGCTCTCCTGAATCGACAGGCGCCGGAC
CTCTGGTGAGGGGAGGGATAAGTGAGGCGTCAGTTTCTTTGGTCGGTTTTATGTACCTATCTTCTTAAGT
AGCTGAAGCTCCGGTTTTGAACTATGCGCTCGGGGTTGGCGAGTGTGTTTTGTGAAGTTTTTTAGGCACC
TTTTGAAATGTAATCATTTGGGTCAATATGTAATTTTCAGTGTTAGACTTGTAAATTGTCCGCTAAATTC
TGGCCGTTTTTGGCTTTTTTGTTAGACAACATGGGTAAAAAGCCTGAACTCACCGCGACGTCTGTCGAGA
AGTTTCTGATCGAAAAGTTCGACAGCGTCTCCGACCTGATGCAGCTCTCGGAGGGCGAAGAATCTCGTGC
TTTCAGCTTCGATGTAGGAGGGCGTGGATATGTCCTGCGGGTAAATAGCTGCGCCGATGGTTTCTACAAA
GATCGTTATGTTTATCGGCACTTTGCATCCGCCGCGCTCCCGATTCCGGAAGTGCTTGACATTGGGGAGT
TCAGCGAGAGCCTGACCTATTGCATCTCCCGCCGTGCACAGGGTGTCACGTTGCAAGACCTGCCTGAAAC
CGAACTGCCCGCTGTTCTGCAGCCGGTCGCGGAGGCAATGGATGCCATCGCTGCCGCCGATCTTAGCCAG
ACGAGCGGGTTCGGCCCATTCGGACCGCAAGGAATCGGTCAATACACTACATGGCGTGATTTCATATGCG
CGATTGCTGATCCCCATGTGTATCACTGGCAAACTGTGATGGACGACACCGTCAGTGCGTCCGTCGCGCA
GGCTCTCGATGAGCTGATGCTTTGGGCCGAGGACTGCCCCGAAGTCCGGCACCTCGTGCACGCGGATTTC
GGCTCCAACAATGTCCTGACGGACAATGGCCGCATAACAGCGGTCATTGACTGGAGCGAGGCGATGTTCG
GGGATTCCCAATACGAGGTCGCCAACATCTTCTTCTGGAGGCCGTGGTTGGCTTGTATGGAGCAGCAGAC
GCGCTACTTCGAGCGGAGGCATCCGGAGCTTGCAGGATCGCCCCGGCTCCGGGCGTATATGCTCCGCATT
GGTCTTGACCAACTCTATCAGAGCTTGGTTGACGGCAATTTCGATGATGCAGCTTGGGCGCAGGGTCGAT
GCGACGCAATCGTCCGATCCGGAGCCGGGACTGTCGGGCGTACACAAATCGCCCGCAGAAGCGCCGCCGT
CTGGACCGATGGCTGTGTAGAAGTACTCGCCGATAGTGGAAACCGACGCCCCAGCACTCGTCCGAGGGCA
AAGGAATAAGCTAGTATGTAAGCCTAGTCTTAGATAATAAAATCGCTATCCATCGAAGATGGATGTGTGT
TGGTTTTTTGTGTGTGTAACGCTAGGCGCGCCTGGTGTACCGAGAACGATCCTCTCAGTGCGAGTCTCGA
CGATCCATATCGTTGCTTGGCAGTCAGCCAGTCGGAATCCAGCTTGGGACCCAGGAAGTCCAATCGTCAG
ATATTGTACTCAAGCCTGGTCACGGCAGCGTACCGATCTGTTTAAACCTAGATATTGATAGTCTGATCGG
TCAACGTATAATCGAGTCCTAGCTTTTGCAAACATCTATCAAGAGACAGGATCAGCAGGAGGCTTTCGCA
TGAGTATTCAACATTTCCGTGTCGCCCTTATTCCCTTTTTTGCGGCATTTTGCCTTCCTGTTTTTGCTCA
CCCAGAAACGCTGGTGAAAGTAAAAGATGCTGAAGATCAGTTGGGTGCGCGAGTGGGTTACATCGAACTG
GATCTCAACAGCGGTAAGATCCTTGAGAGTTTTCGCCCCGAAGAACGCTTTCCAATGATGAGCACTTTTA
AAGTTCTGCTATGTGGCGCGGTATTATCCCGTATTGACGCCGGGCAAGAGCAACTCGGTCGCCGCATACA
CTATTCTCAGAATGACTTGGTTGAGTATTCACCAGTCACAGAAAAGCATCTTACGGATGGCATGACAGTA
AGAGAATTATGCAGTGCTGCCATAACCATGAGTGATAACACTGCGGCCAACTTACTTCTGACAACGATTG
GAGGACCGAAGGAGCTAACCGCTTTTTTGCACAACATGGGGGATCATGTAACTCGCCTTGATCGTTGGGA
ACCGGAGCTGAATGAAGCCATACCAAACGACGAGCGTGACACCACGATGCCTGTAGCAATGGCAACAACC
TTGCGTAAACTATTAACTGGCGAACTACTTACTCTAGCTTCCCGGCAACAGTTGATAGACTGGATGGAGG
CGGATAAAGTTGCAGGACCACTTCTGCGCTCGGCCCTTCCGGCTGGCTGGTTTATTGCTGATAAATCTGG
AGCCGGTGAGCGTGGGTCTCGCG
Features (pLannotate 1.2.2; 19 found; start..end, strand, type, name):
    150..286     +  terminator     rrnG terminator: transcription terminator from the E. coli ribosomal RNA rrnG operon (Albrechtsen et al., 1991)
    438..509     +  misc_feature   5' β-globin insulator: insulator upstream of the human β-globin locus (Farrell et al., 2002)
    514..560     -  terminator     T7 terminator: transcription terminator for bacteriophage T7 RNA polymerase
    578..626     -  polyA_signal   poly(A) signal: synthetic polyadenylation signal
    707..1010    +  enhancer       CMV enhancer: human cytomegalovirus immediate early enhancer
   1083..1100    -  promoter       CMV promoter (fragment): human cytomegalovirus (CMV) immediate early promoter
   1163..1214    +  promoter       CMVd2 promoter: truncated human cytomegalovirus (CMV) immediate early promoter that yields moderately reduced expression relative to the full-length promoter
   1289..1513    +  CDS            E: VEMP_SARS2 - Experimental evidence at protein level: Swiss-Prot protein existence level 1. Plays a central role in virus morphogenesis and assembly. Acts as a viroporin and self-assembles in host membranes forming pentameric protein-lipid pores that allow ion transport. Also plays a role in the induction of apoptosis (By similarity). Regulates the localization of S protein at cis-Golgi, the place of virus budding (PubMed:33229438). May act by slowing down the cell secretory pathway (PubMed:33229438). May interfere with tight-junction stability by interacting with host MPP5. This would result i
   1630..1751    -  polyA_signal   SV40 poly(A) signal: SV40 polyadenylation signal
   1774..1843    -  CDS            large T antigen (fragment): large T antigen from SV40 (simian virus 40)
   1866..1912    +  terminator     T7 terminator: transcription terminator for bacteriophage T7 RNA polymerase
   1942..2078    +  terminator     rrnG terminator: transcription terminator from the E. coli ribosomal RNA rrnG operon (Albrechtsen et al., 1991)
   2123..2194    +  misc_feature   3' β-globin insulator: insulator downstream of the human β-globin locus (Farrell et al., 2002)
   2420..3008    -  rep_origin     ori: high-copy-number ColE1/pMB1/pBR322/pUC origin of replication
   3180..3244    -  CDS            bla(M) (fragment): β-lactamase lacking the signal sequence; bla(M); allows cytosolic expression of β-lactamase
   3508..4717    +  promoter       UbC promoter: human ubiquitin C promoter
   4727..5748    +  CDS            HygR (fragment): hygromycin B phosphotransferase confers resistance to hygromycin
   5776..5824    +  polyA_signal   poly(A) signal: synthetic polyadenylation signal
   6090..137     +  CDS            AmpR (across the origin): β-lactamase; bla; confers resistance to ampicillin, carbenicillin, and related antibiotics
