[The description below was written by a language model from this plasmid's Addgene catalogue record and pLannotate feature annotations shown in this document.]
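Description:
pGBW-m4252951 is a mammalian expression plasmid carrying the wild-type envelope (E) gene of SARS-CoV-2, built on a pTwist_CMV_Hygro_6 backbone from which an AarI restriction site was removed. In bacteria it is maintained at high copy through a ColE1/pUC-type origin and selected with ampicillin via a β-lactamase gene that spans the numbering origin of the circular sequence. For mammalian cells, a separate cassette places a hygromycin B phosphotransferase gene under the human ubiquitin C promoter, followed by a synthetic poly(A) signal, so transfected cells can be selected with hygromycin.

The E coding sequence sits downstream of the CMV immediate early enhancer and promoter elements and is followed by an SV40 polyadenylation signal. The catalogue entry states that the backbone supplies a C-terminal TEV-cleavable HA tag, which would allow immunodetection or pull-down of the protein and removal of the tag by protease. The automated feature table does not annotate these tag elements separately, although there is unannotated sequence between the end of the E reading frame and the poly(A) signal. The expression unit is flanked by β-globin insulator elements together with bacterial rrnG and T7 terminators, an arrangement meant to shield the cassette from transcriptional read-through and neighbouring regulatory influence.

E is a small viroporin that forms pentameric ion-conducting pores in host membranes and contributes to virion morphogenesis and assembly. The record gives no purpose beyond mammalian expression of E, though the design would suit studies of its localisation, interactions or function.
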