Addgene plasmid #153589: pGBW-m4252951
Purpose: Mammalian expression plasmid for SARS-CoV-2 E (envelope)
Depositing lab: Ginkgo Bioworks & Benjie Chen. Depositing organization: Ginkgo Bioworks.
Backbone
  Vector backbone: pTwist_CMV_Hygro_6 with AarI site removed
  Backbone size w/o insert (bp): 6525
  Vector type: Mammalian Expression
  Selectable markers: Hygromycin
Growth in bacteria
  Bacterial resistance: Ampicillin, 100 μg/mL
  Growth temperature: 37°C
  Growth strain: DH5alpha
  Copy number: High Copy
Gene/Insert
  Gene/Insert name: SARS-CoV-2 E (envelope) (alt names: envelope protein; E protein)
  Species: Severe acute respiratory syndrome coronavirus 2
  Insert size (bp): 221
  Mutation: wt
  Entrez Gene: E (a.k.a. GU280_gp04)
  Promoter: CMV
  Tag / fusion protein: Cleavable TEV;HA (C terminal on backbone)
  Cloning method: Unknown
Resource information
  A portion of this plasmid was derived from a plasmid made by: GinkgoBioworks
Depositor comments: NCBI reference sequence: 43740570
How to cite: pGBW-m4252951 was a gift from Ginkgo Bioworks & Benjie Chen (Addgene plasmid # 153589 ; http://n2t.net/addgene:153589 ; RRID:Addgene_153589)
